>Addgene plasmid #41509 | TAL-4TC1 | depositor partial sequence | sequence record 55378 | TAL-4TC1 sequence 220 bps
GAATGCAGGTTGTCGCCATCGCCTCTAACGGTGGGGGAAAGCAAGCCCTGGAAACCGTGCAAAGGTTGTT
GCCCGTCCTTTGTCAAGACCACGGCCTTACACCCGAGCAAGTCGTGGCCATTGCATCACATGACGGTGGC
AAACAGGCTCTTGAGACTGTTCAGAGACTTCTCCCAGTTCTCTGTCAAGCCCACGGTTTGACACCCGACC
AAGGGCATTC
