>Addgene plasmid #41509 | TAL-4TC1 | addgene partial sequence | sequence record 55928 | M13_pUC_fwd
AGCGCGCGTAATACGACTCACTATAGGGCGAATTGGGTACCGGGCCCCCCCTCGAGGTCGACGGTATCGA
TAAGCTTGATCCAAATGAATGCAGGTTGTCGCCATCGCCTCTAACGGTGGGGGAAAGCAAGCCCTGGAAA
CCGTGCAAAGGTTGTTGCCCGTCCTTTGTCAAGACCACGGCCTTACACCCGAGCAAGTCGTGGCCATTGC
ATCACATGACGGTGGCAAACAGGCTCTTGAGACTGTTCAGAGACTTCTCCCAGTTCTCTGTCAAGCCCAC
GGTTTGACACCCGACCAAGGGCATTCATTTGGATCGAATTCCTGCAGCCCGGGGGATCCGCCCGGGCTAG
AGCGGCCGCCACCGCGGTGGAGCTCCAGCTTTTGTTCCCTTTAGTGAGGGTTAATTGCGCGCTTGGCGTA
ATCATGGTCATAGCTGTTTCCTGTGTGAAATTGTTATCCGCTCACAATTCCACACAACATACGAGCCGGA
AGCATAAAGTGTAAAGCCTGGGGTGCCTAATGAGTGAGCTAACTCACATTAATTGCGTTGCGCTCACTGC
CCGCTTTCCAGTCGGGAAACCTGTCGTGCCAGCTGCATTAATGAATCGGCCAACGCGCGGGGAGAGGCGG
TTTGCGTATTGGGCGCTCTTCCGCTTCCTCGCTCACTGACTCGCTGCGCTCGGTCGTTCGGCTGCGGCGA
GCGGTATCAGCTCACTCAAAGGCGGTAATACGGTTATCCACAGAATCAGGGGATAACGCAGGAAAGAACA
TGTGAGCAAAAGGCCAGCAAAAGGCCAGGAACCGTAAAAAGGCCGCGTTGCTGGCGTTTTTCCATAGGCT
CCGCCCCCCTGACGAGCATCACAAAAATCGACGCTCAAGTCAGAGGTGGCGAAACCCGACAGGACTATAA
