[The description below was written by a language model from this plasmid's Addgene catalogue record.]
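Description:
TAL-4TC1 is a small bacterial cloning plasmid built on the pPCR-Script Amp SK(+) backbone, a commercial PCR cloning vector of about 3 kb. It is maintained at high copy in E. coli and selected with ampicillin. The record includes no feature table, so individual backbone elements such as the origin of replication or any phage origin are not itemised. The use of standard M13/pUC forward and reverse sequencing primers shows that the insert sits within a conventional pUC-style multiple cloning region flanked by those primer sites.

The payload is a synthetic insert of about 220 bp named 4TC1. The record does not describe its content directly. The associated publication concerns a ligation-independent cloning method for high-throughput assembly of transcription activator-like effector (TALE) genes, so the plasmid is evidently one member of a library of building-block fragments for that system. In such schemes, short pre-made units encoding TALE DNA-binding repeats are released or amplified from storage plasmids. They are then joined in a defined order through complementary single-stranded overhangs, without ligase, to build a repeat array that recognises a chosen DNA target. The name may encode the fragment's position and nucleotide specificities, but the record does not explain the nomenclature, and an insert of this size could hold only a small number of repeats.

No promoter, tag, reporter or eukaryotic expression element is recorded, and the cloning method for the insert is listed as unknown. The construct is therefore best regarded as a storage and source plasmid for a TALE assembly module rather than an expression vector.
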