Addgene plasmid #41509: TAL-4TC1
Depositing lab: Veit Hornung. Depositing organization: Universitaetsklinikum Bonn. Publication: A ligation-independent cloning technique for high-throughput assembly of transcription activator-like effector genes. Schmid-Burgk JL, Schmidt T, Kaiser V, Honing K, Hornung V. Nat Biotechnol. 2012 Dec 16. doi: 10.1038/nbt.2460. PubMed 23242165.
Backbone
  Vector backbone: pPCR-Script Amp SK(+)
  Backbone manufacturer: Stratagene
  Backbone size w/o insert (bp): 2961
  Vector type: PCR Cloning Vector
Growth in bacteria
  Bacterial resistance: Ampicillin, 100 μg/mL
  Growth temperature: 37°C
  Growth strain: DH10B
  Copy number: High Copy
Gene/Insert
  Gene/Insert name: 4TC1
  Species: Synthetic
  Insert size (bp): 220
  Cloning method: Unknown
  Sequencing primers: 5′ M13_pUC_fwd; 3′ M13_pUC_rev
Terms and licenses: Academic/Nonprofit Terms; Industry Terms: Not Available to Industry
How to cite: TAL-4TC1 was a gift from Veit Hornung (Addgene plasmid # 41509 ; http://n2t.net/addgene:41509 ; RRID:Addgene_41509)
